>Addgene plasmid #11516 | pET32a-TRXtag | addgene partial sequence | sequence record 18335 | T7 5'-TAATACGACTCACTATAGGG-3'
CTAGATAATTTTGTTAACTTTAAGAAGGAGATATACATATGAGCGATAAAATTATTCACCTGACTGACGA
CAGTTTTGACACGGATGTACTCAAAGCGGACGGGGCGATCCTCGTCGATTTCTGGGCAGAGTGGTGCGGT
CCGTGCAAAATGATCGCCCCGATTCTGGATGAAATCGCTGACGAATATCAGGGCAAACTGACCGTTGCAA
AACTGAACATCGATCAAAACCCTGGCACTGCGCCGAAATATGGCATCCGTGGTATCCCGACTCTGCTGCT
GTTCAAAAACGGTGAAGTGGCGGCAACCAAAGTGGGTGCACTGTCTAAAGGTCAGTTGAAAGAGTTCCTC
GACGCTAACCTGGCCGGTTCTGGTTCTGGCGAACGCCAGCACATGGACAGCCCAGATCTGGGTACCGACG
ACGACGACAAGCATCATCATCATCATCATTGAGGATCCGAATTCGAGCTCCGTCGACAAGCTTGCGGCCG
CACTCGAGCACCACCACCACCACCACTGAGATCCGGCTGCTAACAAAGCCCGAAAGGAAGCTGAGTTGGC
TGCTGCCACCGCTGAGCAATAACTAGCATAACCCCTTGGGGCCTCTAAACGGGTCTTGAGGGGTTTTTTG
CTGAAAGGAGGAACTATATCCGGATTGGCGAATGGG
[124 nt withheld, positions 667-790]
C
[73 nt withheld, positions 792-864]
