[The description below was written by a language model from this plasmid's Addgene catalogue record.]
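Description:
pET32a-TRXtag is a bacterial expression plasmid built on the Novagen pET-32a backbone (about 5.9 kb) and selected with ampicillin. It carries no foreign insert. The protein of interest is E. coli thioredoxin (trxA), which is already encoded by the pET-32a vector as its N-terminal fusion partner. The listed sequencing primers, T7 promoter and T7 terminator, fit the usual pET arrangement, in which the coding region sits between these two elements and is transcribed by T7 RNA polymerase in a suitable expression host. The record itself does not provide a feature table, and it gives the copy number as unknown.

The defining modification is removal of the internal His tag that normally follows thioredoxin in pET-32a, which the record calls the N-terminal His tag. The vector was cut with MscI and NspV, the ends were filled in, and the plasmid was religated blunt. The tag fields list Trx at the N terminus, a C-terminal His tag associated with the insert, and a backbone C-terminal His tag noted as out of frame, so the backbone tag is not expected to be translated with the product. XbaI and BamHI are recorded as intact flanking cloning sites.

The record does not state a purpose. The design suggests use for producing thioredoxin alone, or as a parent vector for thioredoxin fusions lacking the internal His tag. The associated publication concerns a structural model for polyglutamine in CAG-expansion diseases, which would be consistent with a role as a control or fusion scaffold, but this is an inference.
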