Addgene plasmid #11516: pET32a-TRXtag
Depositing lab: Pamela Bjorkman. Depositing organization: California Institute of Technology. Publication: Inaugural Article: A linear lattice model for polyglutamine in CAG-expansion diseases. Bennett MJ, Huey-Tubman KE, Herr AB, West AP, Ross SA, Bjorkman PJ. Proc Natl Acad Sci U S A. 2002 Sep 3. 99(18):11634-9. 10.1073/pnas.182393899 PubMed 12193654.
Backbone
  Vector backbone: pET-32a
  Backbone manufacturer: Novagen
  Backbone size w/o insert (bp): 5900
  Vector type: Bacterial Expression
Growth in bacteria
  Bacterial resistance: Ampicillin, 100 μg/mL
  Growth temperature: 37°C
  Growth strain: DH5alpha
  Copy number: Unknown
Gene/Insert
  Gene/Insert name: None - thioredoxin is vector encoded (alt names: trxA; TRX; E. coli thioredoxin)
  Mutation: vector modified; removed N-terminal His tag by digesting vector with MscI and NspV, filling in and blunt-end-ligating back together.
  GenBank ID: AAN83133
  Entrez Gene: trxA
  Tag / fusion protein: Trx (N terminal on backbone); His (C terminal on insert); His (out of frame) (C terminal on backbone)
  Cloning method: Restriction Enzyme; 5′ cloning site XbaI (not destroyed); 3′ cloning site BamHI (not destroyed)
  Sequencing primers: 5′ T7 promoter; 3′ T7 terminator
Resource information
  A portion of this plasmid was derived from a plasmid made by: Novagen (vector derived)
Terms and licenses: Academic/Nonprofit Terms; Industry Terms: Not Available to Industry
How to cite: pET32a-TRXtag was a gift from Pamela Bjorkman (Addgene plasmid # 11516 ; http://n2t.net/addgene:11516 ; RRID:Addgene_11516)
